>Addgene plasmid #205062 | mt deltaN20 TFB2MdeltaC3 | addgene full sequence | sequence record 409419 | Addgene NGS Result
CCATCGCCGCTTCCACTTTTTCCCGCGTTTTCGCAGAAACGTGGCTGGCCTGGTTCACCACGCGGGAAAC
GGTCTGATAAGAGACACCGGCATACTCTGCGACATCGTATAACGTTACTGGTTTCACATTCACCACCCTG
AATTGACTCTCTTCCGGGCGCTATCATGCCATACCGCGAAAGGTTTTGCGCCATTCGATGGTGTCCGGGA
TCTCGACGCTCTCCCTTATGCGACTCCTGCATTAGGAAGCAGCCCAGTAGTAGGTTGAGGCCGTTGAGCA
CCGCCGCCGCAAGGAATGGTGCATGCAAGGAGATGGCGCCCAACAGTCCCCCGGCCACGGGGCCTGCCAC
CATACCCACGCCGAAACAAGCGCTCATGAGCCCGAAGTGGCGAGCCCGATCTTCCCCATCGGTGATGTCG
GCGATATAGGCGCCAGCAACCGCACCTGTGGCGCCGGTGATGCCGGCCACGATGCGTCCGGCGTAGAGGA
TCGAGATCTCGATCCCGCGAAATTAATACGACTCACTATAGGGGAATTGTGAGCGGATAACAATTCCCCT
CTAGAAATAATTTTGTTTAACTTTAAGAAGGAGATATACCATGGGCAGCAGCCATCATCATCATCATCAC
AGCAGCGGCCTGGTGCCGCGCGGCAGCCACATGAAAATCGAAGAAGGTAAACTGGTAATCTGGATTAACG
GCGATAAAGGCTATAACGGTCTCGCTGAAGTCGGTAAGAAATTCGAGAAAGATACCGGAATTAAAGTCAC
CGTTGAGCATCCGGATAAACTGGAAGAGAAATTCCCACAGGTTGCGGCAACTGGCGATGGCCCTGACATT
ATCTTCTGGGCACACGACCGCTTTGGTGGCTACGCTCAATCTGGCCTGTTGGCTGAAATCACCCCGGACA
AAGCGTTCCAGGACAAGCTGTATCCGTTTACCTGGGATGCCGTACGTTACAACGGCAAGCTGATTGCTTA
CCCGATCGCTGTTGAAGCGTTATCGCTGATTTATAACAAAGATCTGCTGCCGAACCCGCCAAAAACCTGG
GAAGAGATCCCGGCGCTGGATAAAGAACTGAAAGCGAAAGGTAAGAGCGCGCTGATGTTCAACCTGCAAG
AACCGTACTTCACCTGGCCGCTGATTGCTGCTGACGGGGGTTATGCGTTCAAGTATGAAAACGGCAAGTA
CGACATTAAAGACGTGGGCGTGGATAACGCTGGCGCGAAAGCGGGTCTGACCTTCCTGGTTGACCTGATT
AAAAACAAACACATGAATGCAGACACCGATTACTCCATCGCAGAAGCTGCCTTTAATAAAGGCGAAACAG
CGATGACCATCAACGGCCCGTGGGCATGGTCCAACATCGACACCAGCAAAGTGAATTATGGTGTAACGGT
ACTGCCGACCTTCAAGGGTCAACCATCCAAACCGTTCGTTGGTGTGCTGAGCGCAGGTATTAACGCCGCC
AGTCCGAACAAAGAGCTGGCAAAAGAGTTCCTCGAAAACTATCTGCTGACTGATGAAGGTCTGGAAGCGG
TTAATAAAGACAAACCGCTGGGTGCCGTAGCGCTGAAGTCTTACGAGGAAGAGTTGGTGAAAGATCCGCG
GATTGCCGCCACTATGGAAAACGCCCAGAAAGGTGAAATCATGCCGAACATCCCGCAGATGTCCGCTTTC
TGGTATGCCGTGCGTACTGCGGTGATCAACGCCGCCAGCGGTCGTCAGACTGTCGATGAAGCCCTGAAAG
ACGCGCAGACTAATTCGAGCTCGAACAACAACAACAATAACAATAACAACAACCTCGGGGATGAAAACTT
ATATTTCCAAGGTGCTAGCGGTCGCTTTTGCATTTTAGGGTCTGAAGCGGCGACGCGAAAGCATTTGCCG
GCGAGGAACCACTGTGGGCTCTCTGACTCCTCTCCGCAGCTGTGGCCCGAACCGGATTTCAGGAATCCGC
CAAGGAAGGCGTCTAAGGCCAGCTTAGACTTTAAGCGTTACGTAACCGATCGGAGATTGGCTGAGACCCT
GGCGCAAATCTATTTGGGAAAACCAAGTAGACCTCCACACCTACTGCTGGAGTGCAATCCAGGTCCTGGA
ATCCTGACTCAGGCATTACTTGAAGCTGGTGCCAAAGTGGTTGCGCTCGAAAGTGACAAAACTTTTATTC
CACATTTGGAGTCCTTAGGAAAAAATCTGGATGGAAAACTACGAGTGATTCACTGTGACTTCTTTAAACT
AGATCCTAGAAGTGGTGGAGTAATAAAACCACCTGCTATGTCTTCTCGAGGGCTCTTTAAGAATTTGGGA
ATAGAAGCAGTTCCTTGGACAGCAGACATCCCTTTAAAAGTAGTTGGAATGTTCCCAAGTAGAGGTGAGA
AAAGGGCACTTTGGAAACTCGCATATGACTTGTATTCCTGTACTTCTATATATAAATTTGGACGAATAGA
AGTAAATATGTTTATTGGTGAAAAAGAATTCCAGAAACTAATGGCAGATCCTGGAAATCCAGACTTGTAT
CATGTATTAAGTGTTATCTGGCAATTAGCTTGTGAGATTAAGGTTCTGCACATGGAGCCTTGGTCATCAT
TTGATATATACACCCGGAAAGGGCCGCTGGAAAACCCAAAGCGTAGGGAATTATTAGACCAATTACAACA
AAAGCTGTATCTTATTCAAATGATTCCTCGTCAAAATTTATTTACCAAGAACTTAACACCTATGAACTAT
AATATATTTTTTCACTTGTTAAAGCACTGTTTTGGGAGGCGCAGCGCCACTGTAATAGACCACTTACGTT
CATTGACTCCACTTGATGCGAGAGATATATTGATGCAAATAGGAAAACAGGAGGATGAGAAAGTAGTTAA
CATGCACCCTCAAGACTTCAAAACACTTTTTGAAACTATAGAGCGTTCCAAAGATTGTGCTTATAAATGG
CTGTATGATGAAACCCTGTAGAAGCTTGCGGCCGCACTAGAGCACCACCACCACCACCACTGAGATCCGG
CTGCTAACAAAGCCCGAAAGGAAGCTGAGTTGGCTGCTGCCACCGCTGAGCAATAACTAGCATAACCCCT
TGGGGCCTCTAAACGGGTCTTGAGGGGTTTTTTGCTGAAAGGAGGAACTATATCCGGATTGGCGAATGGG
[124 nt withheld, positions 3151-3274]
C
[91 nt withheld, positions 3276-3366]
A
[49 nt withheld, positions 3368-3416]
CCTTTGACGTTGGAGTCCACGTTCTTT
[37 nt withheld, positions 3444-3480]
ACCCTATCTCGGTCTATTCTTTTGATTTATAAGGGATTTTGCCGATTTCGGCCTATTGGTTAAAAAATGA
GCTGATTTAACAAAAATTTAACGCGAATTTTAACAAAATATTAACGCTTACAATTTAGGTGGCACTTTTC
GGGGAAATGTGCGCGGAACCCCTATTTGTTTATTTTTCTAAATACATTCAAATATGTATCCGCTCATGAA
TTAATTCTTAGAAAAACTCATCGAGCATCAAATGAAACTGCAATTTATTCATATCAGGATTATCAATACC
ATATTTTTGAAAAAGCCGTTTCTGTAATGAAGGAGAAAACTCACCGAGGCAGTTCCATAGGATGGCAAGA
TCCTGGTATCGGTCTGCGATTCCGACTCGTCCAACATCAATACAACCTATTAATTTCCCCTCGTCAAAAA
TAAGGTTATCAAGTGAGAAATCACCATGAGTGACGACTGAATCCGGTGAGAATGGCAAAAGTTTATGCAT
TTCTTTCCAGACTTGTTCAACAGGCCAGCCATTACGCTCGTCATCAAAATCACTCGCATCAACCAAACCG
TTATTCATTCGTGATTGCGCCTGAGCGAGACGAAATACGCGATCGCTGTTAAAAGGACAATTACAAACAG
GAATCGAATGCAACCGGCGCAGGAACACTGCCAGCGCATCAACAATATTTTCACCTGAATCAGGATATTC
TTCTAATACCTGGAATGCTGTTTTCCCGGGGATCGCAGTGGTGAGTAACCATGCATCATCAGGAGTACGG
ATAAAATGCTTGATGGTCGGAAGAGGCATAAATTCCGTCAGCCAGTTTAGTCTGACCATCTCATCTGTAA
CATCATTGGCAACGCTACCTTTGCCATGTTTCAGAAACAACTCTGGCGCATCGGGCTTCCCATACAATCG
ATAGATTGTCGCACCTGATTGCCCGACATTATCGCGAGCCCATTTATACCCATATAAATCAGCATCCATG
TTGGAATTTAATCGCGGCCTAGAGCAAGACGTTTCCCGTTGAATATGGCTCATAACACCCCTTGTATTAC
TGTTTATGTAAGCAGACAGTTTTATTGTTCATGACCAAAATCCCTTAACGTGAGTTTTCGTTCCACTGAG
CGTCAGACCCCGTAGAAAAGATCAAAGGATCTTCTTGAGATCCTTTTTTTCTGCGCGTAATCTGCTGCTT
GCAAACAAACAAACCACCGCTACCAGCGGTGGTTTGTTTGCCGGATCAAGAGCTACCAACTCTTTTTCCG
AAGGTAACTGGCTTCAGCAGAGCGCAGATACCAAATACTGTCCTTCTAGTGTAGCCGTAGTTAGGCCACC
ACTTCAAGAACTCTGTAGCACCGCCTACATACCTCGCTCTGCTAATCCTGTTACCAGTGGCTGCTGCCAG
TGGCGATAAGTCGTGTCTTACCGGGTTGGACTCAAGACGATAGTTACCGGATAAGGCGCAGCGGTCGGGC
TGAACGGGGGGTTCGTGCACACAGCCCAGCTTGGAGCGAACGACCTACACCGAACTGAGATACCTACAGC
GTGAGCTATGAGAAAGCGCCACGCTTCCCGAAGGGAGAAAGGCGGACAGGTATCCGGTAAGCGGCAGGGT
CGGAACAGGAGAGCGCACGAGGGAGCTTCCAGGGGGAAACGCCTGGTATCTTTATAGTCCTGTCGGGTTT
CGCCACCTCTGACTTGAGCGTCGATTTTTGTGATGCTCGTCAGGGGGGCGGAGCCTATGGAAAAACGCCA
GCAACGCGGCCTTTTTACGGTTCCTGGCCTTTTGCTGGCCTTTTGCTCACATGTTCTTTCCTGCGTTATC
CCCTGATTCTGTGGATAACCGTATTACCGCCTTTGAGTGAGCTGATACCGCTCGCCGCAGCCGAACGACC
GAGCGCAGCGAGTCAGTGAGCGAGGAAGCGGAAGAGCGCCTGATGCGGTATTTTCTCCTTACGCATCTGT
GCGGTATTTCACACCGCAATGGTGCACTCTCAGTACAATCTGCTCTGATGCCGCATAGTTAAGCCAGTAT
ACACTCCGCTATCGCTACGTGACTGGGTCATGGCTGCGCCCCGACACCCGCCAACACCCGCTGACGCGCC
CTGACGGGCTTGTCTGCTCCCGGCATCCGCTTACAGACAAGCTGTGACCGTCTCCGGGAGCTGCATGTGT
CAGAGGTTTTCACCGTCATCACCGAAACGCGCGAGGCAGCTGCGGTAAAGCTCATCAGCGTGGTCGTGAA
GCGATTCACAGATGTCTGCCTGTTCATCCGCGTCCAGCTCGTTGAGTTTCTCCAGAAGCGTTAATGTCTG
GCTTCTGATAAAGCGGGCCATGTTAAGGGCGGTTTTTTCCTGTTTGGTCACTGATGCCTCCGTGTAAGGG
GGATTTCTGTTCATGGGGGTAATGATACCGATGAAACGAGAGAGGATGCTCACGATACGGGTTACTGATG
ATGAACATGCCCGGTTACTGGAACGTTGTGAGGGTAAACAACTGGCGGTATGGATGCGGCGGGACCAGAG
AAAAATCACTCAGGGTCAATGCCAGCGCTTCGTTAATACAGATGTAGGTGTTCCACAGGGTAGCCAGCAG
CATCCTGCGATGCAGATCCGGAACATAATGGTGCAGGGCGCTGACTTCCGCGTTTCCAGACTTTACGAAA
CACGGAAACCGAAGACCATTCATGTTGTTGCTCAGGTCGCAGACGTTTTGCAGCAGCAGTCGCTTCACGT
TCGCTCGCGTATCGGTGATTCATTCTGCTAACCAGTAAGGCAACCCCGCCAGCCTAGCCGGGTCCTCAAC
GACAGGAGCACGATCATGCGCACCCGTGGGGCCGCCATGCCGGCGATAATGGCCTGCTTCTCGCCGAAAC
GTTTGGTGGCGGGACCAGTGACGAAGGCTTGAGCGAGGGCGTGCAAGATTCCGAATACCGCAAGCGACAG
GCCGATCATCGTCGCGCTCCAGCGAAAGCGGTCCTCGCCGAAAATGACCCAGAGCGCTGCCGGCACCTGT
CCTACGAGTTGCATGATAAAGAAGACAGTCATAAGTGCGGCGACGATAGTCATGCCCCGCGCCCACCGGA
AGGAGCTGACTGGGTTGAAGGCTCTCAAGGGCATCGGTCGAGATCCCGGTGCCTAATGAGTGAGCTAACT
TACATTAATTGCGTTGCGCTCACTGCCCGCTTTCCAGTCGGGAAACCTGTCGTGCCAGCTGCATTAATGA
ATCGGCCAACGCGCGGGGAGAGGCGGTTTGCGTATTGGGCGCCAGGGTGGTTTTTCTTTTCACCAGTGAG
ACGGGCAACAGCTGATTGCCCTTCACCGCCTGGCCCTGAGAGAGTTGCAGCAAGCGGTCCACGCTGGTTT
GCCCCAGCAGGCGAAAATCCTGTTTGATGGTGGTTAACGGCGGGATATAACATGAGCTGTCTTCGGTATC
GTCGTATCCCACTACCGAGATATCCGCACCAACGCGCAGCCCGGACTCGGTAATGGCGCGCATTGCGCCC
AGCGCCATCTGATCGTTGGCAACCAGCATCGCAGTGGGAACGATGCCCTCATTCAGCATTTGCATGGTTT
GTTGAAAACCGGACATGGCACTCCAGTCGCCTTCCCGTTCCGCTATCGGCTGAATTTGATTGCGAGTGAG
ATATTTATGCCAGCCAGCCAGACGCAGACGCGCCGAGACAGAACTTAATGGGCCCGCTAACAGCGCGATT
TGCTGGTGACCCAATGCGACCAGATGCTCCACGCCCAGTCGCGTACCGTCTTCATGGGAGAAAATAATAC
TGTTGATGGGTGTCTGGTCAGAGACATCAAGAAATAACGCCGGAACATTAGTGCAGGCAGCTTCCACAGC
AATGGCATCCTGGTCATCCAGCGGATAGTTAATGATCAGCCCACTGACGCGTTGCGCGAGAAGATTGTGC
ACCGCCGCTTTACAGGCTTCGACGCCGCTTCGTTCTACCATCGACACCACCACGCTGGCACCCAGTTGAT
CGGCGCGAGATTTAATCGCCGCGACAATTTGCGACGGCGCGTGCAGGGCCAGACTGGAGGTGGCAACGCC
AATCAGCAACGACTGTTTGCCCGCCAGTTGTTGTGCCACGCGGTTGGGAATGTAATTCAGCTCCG
Features (pLannotate 1.2.2; 22 found; start..end, strand, type, name):
    128..205     -  promoter       lacI promoter: lacI
    213..492     -  CDS            TcR (fragment): tetracycline efflux protein; tet; confers resistance to tetracycline
    514..532     +  promoter       T7 promoter: promoter for bacteriophage T7 RNA polymerase
    533..557     +  protein_bind   lac operator: The lac repressor binds to the lac operator to inhibit transcription in E. coli. This inhibition can be relieved by adding lactose or isopropyl-β-D-thiogalactopyranoside (IPTG). lac repressor encoded by lacI
    572..594     +  RBS            RBS: efficient ribosome binding site from bacteriophage T7 gene 10 (Olins and Rangwala, 1989)
    613..629     +  CDS            capTEV™ (fragment): composite tag for in vivo biotinylation, TEV protease cleavage, and 6xHis tagging
    640..657     +  CDS            thrombin site: thrombin recognition and cleavage site
    661..1761    +  CDS            MBP: maltose binding protein from E. coli; malE (mutated); This version of the gene does not encode a signal sequence, so MBP will remain in the cytosol.
   1837..2958    +  CDS            TFB2M (fragment): TFB2M_HUMAN - Also known as NS5ATP5. Experimental evidence at protein level: Swiss-Prot protein existence level 1. S-adenosyl-L-methionine-dependent rRNA methyltransferase which may methylate two specific adjacent adenosines in the loop of a conserved hairpin near the 3'-end of 12S mitochondrial rRNA (Probable). Component of the mitochondrial transcription initiation complex, composed at least of TFB2M, TFAM and POLRMT that is required for basal transcription of mitochondrial DNA (PubMed:29149603, PubMed:12068295, PubMed:20410300, PubMed:15526033). In this complex, TFAM recruits POLRMT to a sp
   2983..3000    +  CDS            9xHis (fragment): 9xHis affinity tag
   3010..3059    +  CDS            SET1 (fragment): solubility-enhancement tag derived from T7 phage gene 10B
   3067..3114    +  terminator     T7 terminator: transcription terminator for bacteriophage T7 RNA polymerase
   3151..3579    +  rep_origin     f1 ori (sequence partly withheld): f1 bacteriophage origin of replication; arrow indicates direction of (+) strand synthesis
   3632..3689    +  promoter       AmpR promoter (fragment): bla
   3698..4513    -  CDS            KanR: aminoglycoside phosphotransferase; aph(3')-Ia; confers resistance to kanamycin in bacteria or G418 (Geneticin®) in eukaryotes
   4635..5223    +  rep_origin     ori: high-copy-number ColE1/pMB1/pBR322/pUC origin of replication
   5409..5548    -  misc_feature   bom: basis of mobility region from pBR322
   5650..5841    -  CDS            rop: Rop protein, which maintains plasmids at low copy number; rop
   5858..6238    +  CDS            YPB1_ECOLX: Protein predicted: Swiss-Prot protein existence level 4. From Escherichia coli.
   6310..6601    -  CDS            TcR (fragment): tetracycline efflux protein; tet; confers resistance to tetracycline
   6616..6637    -  protein_bind   CAP binding site: CAP binding activates transcription in the presence of cAMP. E. coli catabolite activator protein
   6650..127     -  CDS            lacI (across the origin): lac repressor; lacI; The lac repressor binds to the lac operator to inhibit transcription in E. coli. This inhibition can be relieved by adding lactose or isopropyl-β-D-thiogalactopyranoside (IPTG).
