[The description below was written by a language model from this plasmid's Addgene catalogue record and pLannotate feature annotations shown in this document.]
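Description:
mt deltaN20 TFB2MdeltaC3 is a 7.6 kb bacterial expression plasmid for producing a truncated form of human TFB2M, the mitochondrial transcription factor that acts with TFAM and POLRMT in the mitochondrial transcription initiation complex. The catalogue lists the backbone as pBR322, and the annotated features match a pBR322-derived, T7-driven layout: a ColE1/pMB1-type origin accompanied by the bom region and the rop gene, which keeps copy number low as recorded, plus an f1 origin and remnant tetracycline-resistance fragments that are not functional markers. Selection is by kanamycin through an aph(3')-Ia cassette.

The expression unit consists of a T7 promoter followed by a lac operator and the strong phage T7 gene 10 ribosome binding site, with a plasmid-borne lacI gene supplying repressor. Transcription therefore depends on a host providing T7 RNA polymerase and is inducible with IPTG. The feature table indicates that the open reading frame begins with a short tag fragment, probably a His tag, although it was annotated only as a partial match to a composite tag. This is followed by a thrombin cleavage site, then a cytosolic maltose binding protein lacking its signal sequence, and then the TFB2M coding region. The catalogue entry does not mention the MBP fusion. According to the record, the insert lacks the N-terminal 20 and C-terminal 3 amino acids. A His-tag fragment lies downstream of the insert before the T7 terminator, but the record does not state whether it is translated in frame with TFB2M. The stated purpose is TFB2M protein expression, and the C-terminal deletion suggests use in studying the role of the factor's C-terminal tail in mitochondrial transcription initiation.
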