Addgene plasmid #205062: mt deltaN20 TFB2MdeltaC3
Purpose: TFB2M protein expression
Depositing lab: Smita Patel. Depositing organization: Rutgers, The State University of New Jersey. Publication: The C-terminal tail of the yeast mitochondrial transcription factor Mtf1 coordinates template strand alignment, DNA scrunching and timely transition into elongation. Basu U, Lee SW, Deshpande A, Shen J, Sohn BK, Cho H, Kim H, Patel SS. Nucleic Acids Res. 2020 Mar 18;48(5):2604-2620. doi: 10.1093/nar/gkaa040. PubMed 31980825.
Backbone
  Vector backbone: pBR322
  Vector type: Bacterial Expression
Growth in bacteria
  Bacterial resistance: Kanamycin, 50 μg/mL
  Growth temperature: 37°C
  Growth strain: DH5alpha
  Copy number: Low Copy
Gene/Insert
  Gene/Insert name: TFB2M
  Species: H. sapiens (human)
  Mutation: Lacks N-terminal 20 aa and C-terminal 3 aa
  Entrez Gene: TFB2M (a.k.a. Hkp1, mtTFB2)
  Cloning method: Unknown
Terms and licenses: Academic/Nonprofit Terms; Industry Terms: Not Available to Industry
How to cite: mt deltaN20 TFB2MdeltaC3 was a gift from Smita Patel (Addgene plasmid # 205062 ; http://n2t.net/addgene:205062 ; RRID:Addgene_205062)
